Addgene plasmid #130033: pRDAX-506 N-Tag GFP[2] L10 Itgb1 EBPF2
Purpose: PPI (BiFC/TriFC) assay vector
Depositing lab: Gary Lewin. Depositing organization: Max-Delbrueck-Centrum fuer Molekulare Medizin (MDC).
Backbone
  Vector backbone: custom built
  Vector type: Mammalian Expression
Growth in bacteria
  Bacterial resistance: Ampicillin, 100 μg/mL
  Growth temperature: 37°C
  Growth strain: DH5alpha
  Copy number: High Copy
Gene/Insert
  Gene/Insert name: Itgb1
  Species: M. musculus (mouse)
  Entrez Gene: Itgb1 (a.k.a. 4633401G24Rik, CD29, Fnrb, Gm9863, gpIIa)
  Cloning method: Restriction Enzyme; 5′ cloning site unknown (unknown if destroyed); 3′ cloning site unknown (unknown if destroyed)
Terms and licenses: Academic/Nonprofit Terms; Industry Terms: Not Available to Industry
How to cite: pRDAX-506 N-Tag GFP[2] L10 Itgb1 EBPF2 was a gift from Gary Lewin (Addgene plasmid # 130033 ; http://n2t.net/addgene:130033 ; RRID:Addgene_130033)
