[The description below was written by a language model from this plasmid's Addgene catalogue record and pLannotate feature annotations shown in this document.]
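Description:
pRDAX-506 N-Tag GFP[2] L10 Itgb1 EBPF2 is a custom-built mammalian expression plasmid of about 8.4 kb, made for protein–protein interaction assays based on bimolecular or trimolecular fluorescence complementation (BiFC/TriFC). It is maintained in E. coli as a high-copy plasmid through a ColE1/pUC-type origin and is selected with ampicillin via the β-lactamase gene and its native promoter.

The expression unit is driven by the human CMV immediate early enhancer and promoter, followed by a chimeric β-globin/immunoglobulin intron that promotes efficient processing of the transcript. Downstream lies the mouse Itgb1 coding sequence (integrin β1, CD29). The plasmid name indicates that the integrin carries an N-terminal split-GFP fragment ("GFP[2]") joined through a linker ("L10"). These elements are not annotated separately in the feature table, although about 100 nt of unannotated sequence sits between the intron and the Itgb1 CDS, so the tag's exact placement cannot be confirmed from the record. In complementation assays, such a fragment is non-fluorescent on its own and reconstitutes GFP signal only when brought close to the complementary fragment(s) carried by interacting partners.

An EMCV IRES follows Itgb1 and directs translation of EBFP2 from the same transcript, giving a blue fluorescent marker of transfected, expressing cells that is independent of the complementation readout. The 3′ region contains a second chimeric intron, a WPRE to enhance transcript stability and expression, and a bGH polyadenylation signal. Further downstream are a T3 promoter, a β-globin fragment and a rabbit β-globin poly(A) signal. No mammalian selection marker is annotated, which suggests transient transfection use.
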