Features (pLannotate 1.2.2; 16 found; start..end, strand, type, name):
    155..532     +  enhancer       CMV enhancer: human cytomegalovirus immediate early enhancer
    534..733     +  promoter       CMV promoter: human cytomegalovirus (CMV) immediate early promoter
    872..1004    +  intron         chimeric intron: chimera between introns from human β-globin and immunoglobulin heavy chain genes
   1121..3511    +  CDS            Itgb1 (sequence withheld): ITB1_MOUSE - Experimental evidence at protein level: Swiss-Prot protein existence level 1. [Isoform 2]: Isoform 2 displaces isoform 1 in striated muscles. From Mus musculus (Mouse).
   3528..4114    +  misc_feature   IRES2: internal ribosome entry site (IRES) of the encephalomyocarditis virus (EMCV)
   4115..4834    +  CDS            EBFP2: enhanced blue variant of GFP (Ai et al., 2007) mammalian codon-optimized
   4880..5012    +  intron         chimeric intron: chimera between introns from human β-globin and immunoglobulin heavy chain genes
   5021..5609    +  misc_feature   WPRE: woodchuck hepatitis virus posttranscriptional regulatory element
   5613..5629    +  misc_feature   MCS (fragment): pUC18/19 multiple cloning site
   5642..5753    +  polyA_signal   bGH poly(A) signal: bovine growth hormone polyadenylation signal
   5849..5867    -  promoter       T3 promoter: promoter for bacteriophage T3 RNA polymerase
   5926..6000    +  CDS            HBB (fragment): HBB_PONPY - Experimental evidence at transcript level: Swiss-Prot protein existence level 2. Involved in oxygen transport from the lung to the various peripheral tissues. From Pongo pygmaeus (Bornean orangutan).
   6071..6126    +  polyA_signal   β-globin poly(A) signal: rabbit β-globin polyadenylation signal (Gil and Proudfoot, 1987)
   6505..7093    -  rep_origin     ori: high-copy-number ColE1/pMB1/pBR322/pUC origin of replication
   7264..8124    -  CDS            AmpR: β-lactamase; bla; confers resistance to ampicillin, carbenicillin, and related antibiotics
   8125..8229    -  promoter       AmpR promoter: bla
>Addgene plasmid #130033 | pRDAX-506 N-Tag GFP[2] L10 Itgb1 EBPF2 | depositor full sequence | sequence record 249411 | Full Sequence
GCCTGCCTCCAGGCCTCAATATTGGCCATTAGCCATATTATTCATTGGTTATATAGCATAAATCAATATT
GGCTATTGGCCATTGCATACGTTGTATCTATATCATAATATGTACATTTATATTGGCTCATGTCCAATAT
GACCGCCATGTTGGCATTGATTATTGACTAGTTATTAATAGTAATCAATTACGGGGTCATTAGTTCATAG
CCCATATATGGAGTTCCGCGTTACATAACTTACGGTAAATGGCCCGCCTGGCTGACCGCCCAACGACCCC
CGCCCATTGACGTCAATAATGACGTATGTTCCCATAGTAACGCCAATAGGGACTTTCCATTGACGTCAAT
GGGTGGAGTATTTACGGTAAACTGCCCACTTGGCAGTACATCAAGTGTATCATATGCCAAGTCCGCCCCC
TATTGACGTCAATGACGGTAAATGGCCCGCCTGGCATTATGCCCAGTACATGACCTTACGGGACTTTCCT
ACTTGGCAGTACATCTACGTATTAGTCATCGCTATTACCATGGTGATGCGGTTTTGGCAGTACACCAATG
GGCGTGGATAGCGGTTTGACTCACGGGGATTTCCAAGTCTCCACCCCATTGACGTCAATGGGAGTTTGTT
TTGGCACCAAAATCAACGGGACTTTCCAAAATGTCGTAATAACCCCGCCCCGTTGACGCAAATGGGCGGT
AGGCGTGTACGGTGGGAGGTCTATATAAGCAGAGCTCGTTTAGTGAACCGTCAGATCACTAGAAGCTTTA
TTGCGGTAGTTTATCACAGTTAAATTGCTAACGCAGTCAGTGCTTCTGACACAACAGTCTCGAACTTAAG
CTGCAGAAGTTGGTCGTGAGGCACTGGGCAGGTAAGTATCAAGGTTACAAGACAGGTTTAAGGAGACCAA
TAGAAACTGGGCTTGTCGAGACAGAGAAGACTCTTGCGTTTCTGATAGGCACCTATTGGTCTTACTGACA
TCCACTTTGCCTTTCTCTCCACAGGTGTCCACTCCCAGGCCACCATGGAAAAGAGGGACCACATGGTGCT
GCTCGAGTACGTCACAGCAGCTGGCATCACCGATGCCAGCGGGAGCTCTGCCAGCGGTGGCAGCACCTCC
[2391 nt withheld, positions 1121-3511]
TAAGAATTCAGATCCGCCCCTCTCCCTCCCCCCCCCCTAACGTTACTGGCCGAAGCCGCTTGGAATAAGG
CCGGTGTGCGTTTGTCTATATGTTATTTTCCACCATATTGCCGTCTTTTGGCAATGTGAGGGCCCGGAAA
CCTGGCCCTGTCTTCTTGACGAGCATTCCTAGGGGTCTTTCCCCTCTCGCCAAAGGAATGCAAGGTCTGT
TGAATGTCGTGAAGGAAGCAGTTCCTCTGGTAGCTTCTTGAAGACAAACAACGTCTGTAGCGACCCTTTG
CAGGCAGCGGAACCCCCCACCTGGCGACAGGTGCCTCTGCGGCCAAAAGCCACGTGTATAAGATACACCT
GCAAAGGCGGCACAACCCCAGTGCCACGTTGTGAGTTGGATAGTTGTGGAAAGAGTCAAATGGCTCTCCT
CAAGCGTATTCAACAAGGGGCTGAAGGATGCCCAGAAGGTACCCCATTGTATGGGATCTGATCTGGGGCC
TCGGTACACATGCTTTACATGTGTTTAGTCGAGGTTAAAAAAACGTCTAGGCCCCCCGAACCACGGGGAC
GTGGTTTTCCTTTGAAAAACACGATGATAATATGGCCACAACCATGGTGAGCAAGGGCGAGGAGCTGTTC
ACCGGGGTGGTGCCCATCCTGGTCGAGCTGGACGGCGACGTAAACGGCCACAAGTTCAGCGTGAGGGGCG
AGGGCGAGGGCGATGCCACCAACGGCAAGCTGACCCTGAAGTTCATCTGCACCACCGGCAAGCTGCCCGT
GCCCTGGCCCACCCTCGTGACCACCCTGAGCCACGGCGTGCAGTGCTTCGCCCGCTACCCCGACCACATG
AAGCAGCACGACTTCTTCAAGTCCGCCATGCCCGAAGGCTACGTCCAGGAGCGCACCATCTTCTTCAAGG
ACGACGGCACCTACAAGACCCGCGCCGAGGTGAAGTTCGAGGGCGACACCCTGGTGAACCGCATCGAGCT
GAAGGGCGTCGACTTCAAGGAGGACGGCAACATCCTGGGGCACAAGCTGGAGTACAACTTCAACAGCCAC
AACATCTATATCATGGCCGTCAAGCAGAAGAACGGCATCAAGGTGAACTTCAAGATCCGCCACAACGTGG
AGGACGGCAGCGTGCAGCTCGCCGACCACTACCAGCAGAACACCCCCATCGGCGACGGCCCCGTGCTGCT
GCCCGACAGCCACTACCTGAGCACCCAGTCCGTGCTGAGCAAAGACCCCAACGAGAAGCGCGATCACATG
GTCCTGCTGGAGTTCCGCACCGCCGCCGGGATCACTCTCGGCATGGACGAGCTGTACAAGTAAACCGGTG
CTCGAGGTACCGATGAATAGCTAAGGTAGAGGCCGCAGGTAAGTATCAAGGTTACAAGACAGGTTTAAGG
AGACCAATAGAAACTGGGCTTGTCGAGACAGAGAAGACTCTTGCGTTTCTGATAGGCACCTATTGGTCTT
ACTGACATCCACTTTGCCTTTCTCTCCACAGGTGTCGACAATCAACCTCTGGATTACAAAATTTGTGAAA
GATTGACTGGTATTCTTAACTATGTTGCTCCTTTTACGCTATGTGGATACGCTGCTTTAATGCCTTTGTA
TCATGCTATTGCTTCCCGTATGGCTTTCATTTTCTCCTCCTTGTATAAATCCTGGTTGCTGTCTCTTTAT
GAGGAGTTGTGGCCCGTTGTCAGGCAACGTGGCGTGGTGTGCACTGTGTTTGCTGACGCAACCCCCACTG
GTTGGGGCATTGCCACCACCTGTCAGCTCCTTTCCGGGACTTTCGCTTTCCCCCTCCCTATTGCCACGGC
GGAACTCATCGCCGCCTGCCTTGCCCGCTGCTGGACAGGGGCTCGGCTGTTGGGCACTGACAATTCCGTG
GTGTTGTCGGGGAAGCTGACGTCCTTTCCATGGCTGCTCGCCTGTGTTGCCACCTGGATTCTGCGCGGGA
CGTCCTTCTGCTACGTCCCTTCGGCCCTCAATCCAGCGGACCTTCCTTCCCGCGGCCTGCTGCCGGCTCT
GCGGCCTCTTCCGCGTCTTCGCCTTCGCCCTCAGACGAGTCGGATCTCCCTTTGGGCCGCCTCCCCGCCT
GGAATTCGAGCTCGGTACGATCAGCCTCGACTGTGCCTTCTAGTTGCCAGCCATCTGTTGTTTGCCCCTC
CCCCGTGCCTTCCTTGACCCTGGAAGGTGCCACTCCCACTGTCCTTTCCTAATAAAATGAGGAAATTGCA
TCGCATTGTCTGAGTAGGTGTCATTCTATTCTGGGGGGTGGGGTGGGGCAGGACAGCAAGGGGGAGGATT
GGGAAGACAATAGCCCAGCTTTTGTTCCCTTTAGTGAGGGTTAATTGCGCGCTTGGCGTAATCATGGTCA
TAGCTGTTTCCTGTGTGAAATTGTTATCCGCTAATTCACTCCTCAGGTGCAGGCTGCCTATCAGAAGGTG
GTGGCTGGTGTGGCCAATGCCCTGGCTCACAAATACCACTGAGATCTTTTTCCCTCTGCCAAAAATTATG
GGGACATCATGAAGCCCCTTGAGCATCTGACTTCTGGCTAATAAAGGAAATTTATTTTCATTGCAATAGT
GTGTTGGAATTTTTTGTGTCTCTCACTCGGAAGGACATATGGGAGGGCAAATCATTTAAAACATCAGAAT
GAGTATTTGGTTTAGAGTTTGGCAACATATGCCCATATGCTGGCTGCCATGAACAAAGGTTGGCTATAAA
GAGGTCATCAGTATATGAAACAGCCCCCTGCTGTCCATTCCTTATTCCATAGAAAAGCCTTGACTTGAGG
TTAGATTTTTTTTATATTTTGTTTTGTGTTATTTTTTTCTTTAACATCCCTAAAATTTTCCTTACATGTT
TTACTAGCCAGATTTTTCCTCCTCTCCTGACTACTCCCAGTCATAGCTGTCCCTCTTCTCTTATGGAGAT
CGGCCGGCCGCCGGCGTCGACGCGCGCGGCCGCGGCGCGCCGTTGCTGGCGTTTTTCCATAGGCTCCGCC
CCCCTGACGAGCATCACAAAAATCGACGCTCAAGTCAGAGGTGGCGAAACCCGACAGGACTATAAAGATA
CCAGGCGTTTCCCCCTGGAAGCTCCCTCGTGCGCTCTCCTGTTCCGACCCTGCCGCTTACCGGATACCTG
TCCGCCTTTCTCCCTTCGGGAAGCGTGGCGCTTTCTCATAGCTCACGCTGTAGGTATCTCAGTTCGGTGT
AGGTCGTTCGCTCCAAGCTGGGCTGTGTGCACGAACCCCCCGTTCAGCCCGACCGCTGCGCCTTATCCGG
TAACTATCGTCTTGAGTCCAACCCGGTAAGACACGACTTATCGCCACTGGCAGCAGCCACTGGTAACAGG
ATTAGCAGAGCGAGGTATGTAGGCGGTGCTACAGAGTTCTTGAAGTGGTGGCCTAACTACGGCTACACTA
GAAGAACAGTATTTGGTATCTGCGCTCTGCTGAAGCCAGTTACCTTCGGAAAAAGAGTTGGTAGCTCTTG
ATCCGGCAAACAAACCACCGCTGGTAGCGGTGGTTTTTTTGTTTGCAAGCAGCAGATTACGCGCAGAAAA
AAAGGATCTCAAGAAGATCCTTTGATCTTTTCTACGGGGTCTGACGCTCAGTGGAACGAAAACTCACGTT
AAGGGATTTTGGTCATGAGATTATCAAAAAGGATCTTCACCTAGATCCTTTTAAATTAAAAATGAAGTTT
TAAATCAATCTAAAGTATATATGAGTAAACTTGGTCTGACAGTTACCAATGCTTAATCAGTGAGGCACCT
ATCTCAGCGATCTGTCTATTTCGTTCATCCATAGTTGCCTGACTCCCCGTCGTGTAGATAACTACGATAC
GGGAGGGCTTACCATCTGGCCCCAGTGCTGCAATGATACCGCGAGACCCACGCTCACCGGCTCCAGATTT
ATCAGCAATAAACCAGCCAGCCGGAAGGGCCGAGCGCAGAAGTGGTCCTGCAACTTTATCCGCCTCCATC
CAGTCTATTAATTGTTGCCGGGAAGCTAGAGTAAGTAGTTCGCCAGTTAATAGTTTGCGCAACGTTGTTG
CCATTGCTACAGGCATCGTGGTGTCACGCTCGTCGTTTGGTATGGCTTCATTCAGCTCCGGTTCCCAACG
ATCAAGGCGAGTTACATGATCCCCCATGTTGTGCAAAAAAGCGGTTAGCTCCTTCGGTCCTCCGATCGTT
GTCAGAAGTAAGTTGGCCGCAGTGTTATCACTCATGGTTATGGCAGCACTGCATAATTCTCTTACTGTCA
TGCCATCCGTAAGATGCTTTTCTGTGACTGGTGAGTACTCAACCAAGTCATTCTGAGAATAGTGTATGCG
GCGACCGAGTTGCTCTTGCCCGGCGTCAATACGGGATAATACCGCGCCACATAGCAGAACTTTAAAAGTG
CTCATCATTGGAAAACGTTCTTCGGGGCGAAAACTCTCAAGGATCTTACCGCTGTTGAGATCCAGTTCGA
TGTAACCCACTCGTGCACCCAACTGATCTTCAGCATCTTTTACTTTCACCAGCGTTTCTGGGTGAGCAAA
AACAGGAAGGCAAAATGCCGCAAAAAAGGGAATAAGGGCGACACGGAAATGTTGAATACTCATACTCTTC
CTTTTTCAATATTATTGAAGCATTTATCAGGGTTATTGTCTCATGAGCGGATACATATTTGAATGTATTT
AGAAAAATAAACAAATAGGGGTTCCGCGCACATTTCCCCGAAAAGTGCCACCTGACGTCTAAGAAACCAT
TATTATCATGACATTAACCTATAAAAATAGGCGTATCACGAGGCCCTTTCGTCTACGCGCGCGCCGGCGG
CGCGCCGTCGACGGCCGGCCGCGGCCGC
